>Addgene plasmid #215088 | FFSS-Cyclin D1 (HP)-NeoR | addgene full sequence | sequence record 427408 | Addgene NGS Result
GACGGATCGGGAGATCTCCCGATCCCCTATGGTGCACTCTCAGTACAATCTGCTCTGATGCCGCATAGTT
AAGCCAGTATCTGCTCCCTGCTTGTGTGTTGGAGGTCGCTGAGTAGTGCGCGAGCAAAATTTAAGCTACA
ACAAGGCAAGGCTTGACCGACAATTGCATGAAGAATCTGCTTAGGGTTAGGCGTTTTGCGCTGCTTCGCG
ATGTACGGGCCAGATATACGCGTTGACATTGATTATTGACTAGTTATTAATAGTAATCAATTACGGGGTC
ATTAGTTCATAGCCCATATATGGAGTTCCGCGTTACATAACTTACGGTAAATGGCCCGCCTGGCTGACCG
CCCAACGACCCCCGCCCATTGACGTCAATAATGACGTATGTTCCCATAGTAACGCCAATAGGGACTTTCC
ATTGACGTCAATGGGTGGAGTATTTACGGTAAACTGCCCACTTGGCAGTACATCAAGTGTATCATATGCC
AAGTACGCCCCCTATTGACGTCAATGACGGTAAATGGCCCGCCTGGCATTATGCCCAGTACATGACCTTA
TGGGACTTTCCTACTTGGCAGTACATCTACGTATTAGTCATCGCTATTACCATGGTGATGCGGTTTTGGC
AGTACATCAATGGGCGTGGATAGCGGTTTGACTCACGGGGATTTCCAAGTCTCCACCCCATTGACGTCAA
TGGGAGTTTGTTTTGGCACCAAAATCAACGGGACTTTCCAAAATGTCGTAACAACTCCGCCCCATTGACG
CAAATGGGCGGTAGGCGTGTACGGTGGGAGGTCTATATAAGCAGAGCTCTCTGGCTAACTAGAGAACCCA
CTGCTTACTGGCTTATCGAAATTAATACGACTCACTATAGGGAGACCCAAGCTGGCTAGCGTTTAAACTT
AAGCTTACCATGGACTACAAGGACGACGATGACAAGGTACCAGGATCTGGGGATTATAAAGATGATGATG
ATAAAGGGTCGGCCGCCAGCTGGAGCCACCCTCAGTTCGAGAAGGGAGGAGGAAGCGGCGGAGGCAGCGG
AGGAGGAAGCTGGAGCCACCCGCAGTTCGAGAAAGGAGCTGGATCCAGCAGCGAACACCAGCTCCTGTGC
TGCGAAGTGGAAACCATCCGCCGCGCGTACCCCGATGCCAACCTCCTCAACGACCGGGTGCTGCGGGCCA
TGCTGAAGGCGGAGGAGACCTGCGCGCCCTCGGTGTCCTACTTCAAATGTGTGCAGAAGGAGGTCCTGCC
GTCCGCGCGGAAGATCGCCGCCACCGCGATGCTGGAGGTCTGCGAGGAACAGAAGTGCGAGGAGGAGGTC
TTCCCGCTGGCCATGAACTACCTGGACCGCTTCCTGTCGCTGGAGCCCGTGAAAAAGAGCCGCCTGCAGC
TGCTGGGGGCCACTTGCATGTTCGTGGCCTCTAAGATGAAGGAGACCATCCCCCTGACGGCCGAGAAGCT
GTGCATCTACACCGACAACTCCATCCGGCCCGAGGAGCTGCTGCAAATGGAGCTGCTCCTGGTGAACAAG
CTCAAGTGGAACCTGGCCGCAATGACCCCGCACGATTTCATTGAACACTTCCTCTCCAAAATGCCAGAGG
CGGAGGAGAACAAACAGATCATCCGCAAACACGCGCAGACCTTCGTTGCCCTCTGTGCCACAGATGTGAA
GTTCATTTCCAATCCGCCCTCCATGGTGGCAGCGGGGAGCGTGGTGGCCGCAGTGCAAGGCCTGAACCTG
AGGAGCCCCAACAACTTCCTGTCCTACTACCGCCTCACACGCTTCCTCTCCAGAGTGATCAAGTGTGACC
CAGACTGCCTCCGGGCCTGCCAGGAGCAGATCGAAGCCCTGCTGGAGTCAAGCCTGCGCCAGGCCCAGCA
GAACATGGACCCCAAGGCCGCCGAGGAGGAGGAAGAGGAGGAGGAGGAGGTGGACCTGGCTTGCACACCC
ACCGACGTGCGGGACGTGGACATCTGACTCGAGTCTAGAGGGCCCGTTTAAACCCGCTGATCAGCCTCGA
CTGTGCCTTCTAGTTGCCAGCCATCTGTTGTTTGCCCCTCCCCCGTGCCTTCCTTGACCCTGGAAGGTGC
CACTCCCACTGTCCTTTCCTAATAAAATGAGGAAATTGCATCGCATTGTCTGAGTAGGTGTCATTCTATT
CTGGGGGGTGGGGTGGGGCAGGACAGCAAGGGGGAGGATTGGGAAGACAATAGCAGGCATGCTGGGGATG
CGGTGGGCTCTATGGCTTCTGAGGCGGAAAGAACCAGCTGGGGCTCTAGGGGGTATCCCC
[124 nt withheld, positions 2301-2424]
C
[91 nt withheld, positions 2426-2516]
A
[49 nt withheld, positions 2518-2566]
CCTTTGACGTTGGAGTCCACGTTCTTT
[37 nt withheld, positions 2594-2630]
ACCCTATCTCGGTCTATTCTTTTGATTTATAAGGGATTTTGCCGATTTCGGCCTATTGGTTAAAAAATGA
GCTGATTTAACAAAAATTTAACGCGAATTAATTCTGTGGAATGTGTGTCAGTTAGGGTGTGGAAAGTCCC
CAGGCTCCCCAGCAGGCAGAAGTATGCAAAGCATGCATCTCAATTAGTCAGCAACCAGGTGTGGAAAGTC
CCCAGGCTCCCCAGCAGGCAGAAGTATGCAAAGCATGCATCTCAATTAGTCAGCAACCATAGTCCCGCCC
CTAACTCCGCCCATCCCGCCCCTAACTCCGCCCAGTTCCGCCCATTCTCCGCCCCATGGCTGACTAATTT
TTTTTATTTATGCAGAGGCCGAGGCCGCCTCTGCCTCTGAGCTATTCCAGAAGTAGTGAGGAGGCTTTTT
TGGAGGCCTAGGCTTTTGCAAAAAGCTCCCGGGAGCTTGTATATCCATTTTCGGATCTGATCAAGAGACA
GGATGAGGATCGTTTCGCATGATTGAACAAGATGGATTGCACGCAGGTTCTCCGGCCGCTTGGGTGGAGA
GGCTATTCGGCTATGACTGGGCACAACAGACAATCGGCTGCTCTGATGCCGCCGTGTTCCGGCTGTCAGC
GCAGGGGCGCCCGGTTCTTTTTGTCAAGACCGACCTGTCCGGTGCCCTGAATGAACTGCAGGACGAGGCA
GCGCGGCTATCGTGGCTGGCCACGACGGGCGTTCCTTGCGCAGCTGTGCTCGACGTTGTCACTGAAGCGG
GAAGGGACTGGCTGCTATTGGGCGAAGTGCCGGGGCAGGATCTCCTGTCATCTCACCTTGCTCCTGCCGA
GAAAGTATCCATCATGGCTGATGCAATGCGGCGGCTGCATACGCTTGATCCGGCTACCTGCCCATTCGAC
CACCAAGCGAAACATCGCATCGAGCGAGCACGTACTCGGATGGAAGCCGGTCTTGTCGATCAGGATGATC
TGGACGAAGAGCATCAGGGGCTCGCGCCAGCCGAACTGTTCGCCAGGCTCAAGGCGCGCATGCCCGACGG
CGAGGATCTCGTCGTGACCCATGGCGATGCCTGCTTGCCGAATATCATGGTGGAAAATGGCCGCTTTTCT
GGATTCATCGACTGTGGCCGGCTGGGTGTGGCGGACCGCTATCAGGACATAGCGTTGGCTACCCGTGATA
TTGCTGAAGAGCTTGGCGGCGAATGGGCTGACCGCTTCCTCGTGCTTTACGGTATCGCCGCTCCCGATTC
GCAGCGCATCGCCTTCTATCGCCTTCTTGACGAGTTCTTCTGAGCGGGACTCTGGGGTTCGAAATGACCG
ACCAAGCGACGCCCAACCTGCCATCACGAGATTTCGATTCCACCGCCGCCTTCTATGAAAGGTTGGGCTT
CGGAATCGTTTTCCGGGACGCCGGCTGGATGATCCTCCAGCGCGGGGATCTCATGCTGGAGTTCTTCGCC
CACCCCAACTTGTTTATTGCAGCTTATAATGGTTACAAATAAAGCAATAGCATCACAAATTTCACAAATA
AAGCATTTTTTTCACTGCATTCTAGTTGTGGTTTGTCCAAACTCATCAATGTATCTTATCATGTCTGTAT
ACCGTCGACCTCTAGCTAGAGCTTGGCGTAATCATGGTCATAGCTGTTTCCTGTGTGAAATTGTTATCCG
CTCACAATTCCACACAACATACGAGCCGGAAGCATAAAGTGTAAAGCCTGGGGTGCCTAATGAGTGAGCT
AACTCACATTAATTGCGTTGCGCTCACTGCCCGCTTTCCAGTCGGGAAACCTGTCGTGCCAGCTGCATTA
ATGAATCGGCCAACGCGCGGGGAGAGGCGGTTTGCGTATTGGGCGCTCTTCCGCTTCCTCGCTCACTGAC
TCGCTGCGCTCGGTCGTTCGGCTGCGGCGAGCGGTATCAGCTCACTCAAAGGCGGTAATACGGTTATCCA
CAGAATCAGGGGATAACGCAGGAAAGAACATGTGAGCAAAAGGCCAGCAAAAGGCCAGGAACCGTAAAAA
GGCCGCGTTGCTGGCGTTTTTCCATAGGCTCCGCCCCCCTGACGAGCATCACAAAAATCGACGCTCAAGT
CAGAGGTGGCGAAACCCGACAGGACTATAAAGATACCAGGCGTTTCCCCCTGGAAGCTCCCTCGTGCGCT
CTCCTGTTCCGACCCTGCCGCTTACCGGATACCTGTCCGCCTTTCTCCCTTCGGGAAGCGTGGCGCTTTC
TCATAGCTCACGCTGTAGGTATCTCAGTTCGGTGTAGGTCGTTCGCTCCAAGCTGGGCTGTGTGCACGAA
CCCCCCGTTCAGCCCGACCGCTGCGCCTTATCCGGTAACTATCGTCTTGAGTCCAACCCGGTAAGACACG
ACTTATCGCCACTGGCAGCAGCCACTGGTAACAGGATTAGCAGAGCGAGGTATGTAGGCGGTGCTACAGA
GTTCTTGAAGTGGTGGCCTAACTACGGCTACACTAGAAGAACAGTATTTGGTATCTGCGCTCTGCTGAAG
CCAGTTACCTTCGGAAAAAGAGTTGGTAGCTCTTGATCCGGCAAACAAACCACCGCTGGTAGCGGTGGTT
TTTTTGTTTGCAAGCAGCAGATTACGCGCAGAAAAAAAGGATCTCAAGAAGATCCTTTGATCTTTTCTAC
GGGGTCTGACGCTCAGTGGAACGAAAACTCACGTTAAGGGATTTTGGTCATGAGATTATCAAAAAGGATC
TTCACCTAGATCCTTTTAAATTAAAAATGAAGTTTTAAATCAATCTAAAGTATATATGAGTAAACTTGGT
CTGACAGTTACCAATGCTTAATCAGTGAGGCACCTATCTCAGCGATCTGTCTATTTCGTTCATCCATAGT
TGCCTGACTCCCCGTCGTGTAGATAACTACGATACGGGAGGGCTTACCATCTGGCCCCAGTGCTGCAATG
ATACCGCGAGACCCACGCTCACCGGCTCCAGATTTATCAGCAATAAACCAGCCAGCCGGAAGGGCCGAGC
GCAGAAGTGGTCCTGCAACTTTATCCGCCTCCATCCAGTCTATTAATTGTTGCCGGGAAGCTAGAGTAAG
TAGTTCGCCAGTTAATAGTTTGCGCAACGTTGTTGCCATTGCTACAGGCATCGTGGTGTCACGCTCGTCG
TTTGGTATGGCTTCATTCAGCTCCGGTTCCCAACGATCAAGGCGAGTTACATGATCCCCCATGTTGTGCA
AAAAAGCGGTTAGCTCCTTCGGTCCTCCGATCGTTGTCAGAAGTAAGTTGGCCGCAGTGTTATCACTCAT
GGTTATGGCAGCACTGCATAATTCTCTTACTGTCATGCCATCCGTAAGATGCTTTTCTGTGACTGGTGAG
TACTCAACCAAGTCATTCTGAGAATAGTGTATGCGGCGACCGAGTTGCTCTTGCCCGGCGTCAATACGGG
ATAATACCGCGCCACATAGCAGAACTTTAAAAGTGCTCATCATTGGAAAACGTTCTTCGGGGCGAAAACT
CTCAAGGATCTTACCGCTGTTGAGATCCAGTTCGATGTAACCCACTCGTGCACCCAACTGATCTTCAGCA
TCTTTTACTTTCACCAGCGTTTCTGGGTGAGCAAAAACAGGAAGGCAAAATGCCGCAAAAAAGGGAATAA
GGGCGACACGGAAATGTTGAATACTCATACTCTTCCTTTTTCAATATTATTGAAGCATTTATCAGGGTTA
TTGTCTCATGAGCGGATACATATTTGAATGTATTTAGAAAAATAAACAAATAGGGGTTCCGCGCACATTT
CCCCGAAAAGTGCCACCTGACGTC
Features (pLannotate 1.2.2; 22 found; start..end, strand, type, name):
     28..80      -  misc_feature   bom (fragment): basis of mobility region from pBR322
    235..614     +  enhancer       CMV enhancer: human cytomegalovirus immediate early enhancer
    615..818     +  promoter       CMV promoter: human cytomegalovirus (CMV) immediate early promoter
    814..847     +  LTR            5' LTR (truncated) (fragment): truncated 5' long terminal repeat (LTR) from HIV-1
    863..881     +  promoter       T7 promoter: promoter for bacteriophage T7 RNA polymerase
    926..946     +  CDS            FLAG (fragment): FLAG® epitope tag, followed by an enterokinase cleavage site
   1061..1080    +  CDS            Strep-Tag II (fragment): peptide that binds Strep-Tactin®, an engineered form of streptavidin
   1103..1984    +  CDS            CCND1: CCND1_HUMAN - Also known as BCL1, PRAD1. Experimental evidence at protein level: Swiss-Prot protein existence level 1. Regulatory component of the cyclin D1-CDK4 (DC) complex that phosphorylates and inhibits members of the retinoblastoma (RB) protein family including RB1 and regulates the cell-cycle during G(1)/S transition. Phosphorylation of RB1 allows dissociation of the transcription factor E2F from the RB/E2F complex and the subsequent transcription of E2F target genes which are responsible for the progression through the G(1) phase. Hypophosphorylates RB1 in early G(1) phase. Cyclin D-CD
   2031..2255    +  polyA_signal   bGH poly(A) signal: bovine growth hormone polyadenylation signal
   2259..2280    +  promoter       SV40 promoter (fragment): SV40 enhancer and early promoter
   2301..2729    +  rep_origin     f1 ori (sequence partly withheld): f1 bacteriophage origin of replication; arrow indicates direction of (+) strand synthesis
   2743..3072    +  promoter       SV40 promoter: SV40 enhancer and early promoter
   3139..3930    +  CDS            neo: KKA2_KLEPN - Also known as kan, nptII. Experimental evidence at protein level: Swiss-Prot protein existence level 1. Resistance to kanamycin, neomycin, paromomycin, ribostamycin, butirosin and gentamicin B. From Klebsiella pneumoniae.
   3954..4112    +  CDS            ble (fragment): BLE_KLEPN - Experimental evidence at protein level: Swiss-Prot protein existence level 1. Binding protein with a strong affinity to the bleomycin family of antibiotics. Binds to CL990; an antimitotic-antibiotic compound. From Klebsiella pneumoniae.
   4107..4228    +  polyA_signal   SV40 poly(A) signal: SV40 polyadenylation signal
   4301..4317    -  protein_bind   lac operator: The lac repressor binds to the lac operator to inhibit transcription in E. coli. This inhibition can be relieved by adding lactose or isopropyl-β-D-thiogalactopyranoside (IPTG). lac repressor encoded by lacI
   4325..4355    -  promoter       lac promoter: promoter for the E. coli lac operon
   4370..4391    -  protein_bind   CAP binding site: CAP binding activates transcription in the presence of cAMP. E. coli catabolite activator protein
   4404..4496    -  CDS            lacI (fragment): lac repressor; lacI; The lac repressor binds to the lac operator to inhibit transcription in E. coli. This inhibition can be relieved by adding lactose or isopropyl-β-D-thiogalactopyranoside (IPTG).
   4679..5267    -  rep_origin     ori: high-copy-number ColE1/pMB1/pBR322/pUC origin of replication
   5438..6298    -  CDS            AmpR: β-lactamase; bla; confers resistance to ampicillin, carbenicillin, and related antibiotics
   6299..6403    -  promoter       AmpR promoter: bla
