[The description below was written by a language model from this plasmid's Addgene catalogue record and pLannotate feature annotations shown in this document.]
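Description:
FFSS-Cyclin D1 (HP)-NeoR is a mammalian expression plasmid built on the pcDNA 3.1 backbone, about 6.4 kb in the sequenced record. It is propagated in E. coli through a high-copy ColE1/pUC-type origin with ampicillin selection from the β-lactamase gene and its own promoter. An f1 phage origin is also present, which in principle allows single-stranded DNA production. For mammalian cells, a separate cassette places the neomycin phosphotransferase gene between the SV40 enhancer/early promoter and an SV40 polyadenylation signal, so that stably transfected cells can be selected with G418.

The payload is human CCND1 (cyclin D1, also known as BCL1 or PRAD1), driven by the human cytomegalovirus immediate early enhancer and promoter and terminated by the bovine growth hormone polyadenylation signal. A T7 promoter sits between the CMV promoter and the coding region. The protein carries an N-terminal FFSS tag, a tandem FLAG-FLAG-Strep-Strep arrangement. The automated annotation picks up only fragments of FLAG and Strep-Tag II upstream of the CCND1 coding sequence, which is consistent with this tag. Such a tag supports detection with anti-FLAG antibodies and affinity purification on FLAG or Strep-Tactin resins, including sequential purification. The "HP" designation refers to three alanine substitutions, M56A, V60A and W63A; the record does not explain their functional effect. Several short hits in the feature table (HIV-1 LTR, ble, lacI and a second SV40 promoter fragment) are probably backbone remnants or spurious matches rather than functional elements.

The stated purpose is expression of the tagged mutant cyclin D1 in mammalian cells. The associated publication concerns a CDK-independent role of D-type cyclins in regulating DNA mismatch repair.
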