Addgene plasmid #215088: FFSS-Cyclin D1 (HP)-NeoR
Purpose: Expresses FFSS-Cyclin D1 (HP) in mammalian cells.
Depositing lab: Michele Pagano. Depositing organization: NYU Grossman School of Medicine. Publication: CDK-independent role of D-type cyclins in regulating DNA mismatch repair. Rona G, Miwatani-Minter B, Zhang Q, Goldberg HV, Kerzhnerman MA, Howard JB, Simoneschi D, Lane E, Hobbs JW, Sassani E, Wang AA, Keegan S, Laverty DJ, Piett CG, Pongor LS, Xu ML, Andrade J, Thomas A, Sicinski P, Askenazi M, Ueberheide B, Fenyo D, Nagel ZD, Pagano M. Mol Cell. 2024 Feb 29:S1097-2765(24)00129-1. doi: 10.1016/j.molcel.2024.02.010. PubMed 38458201.
Backbone
  Vector backbone: pcDNA 3.1
  Vector type: Mammalian Expression
  Selectable markers: Neomycin (select with G418)
Growth in bacteria
  Bacterial resistance: Ampicillin, 100 μg/mL
  Growth temperature: 37°C
  Growth strain: DH5alpha
  Copy number: High Copy
Gene/Insert
  Gene/Insert name: CCND1 (alt name: BCL1)
  Species: H. sapiens (human)
  Mutation: Cyclin D1(HP) denotes mutations M56A, V60A, and W63A.
  Entrez Gene: CCND1 (a.k.a. BCL1, D11S287E, PRAD1, U21B31)
  Promoter: CMV
  Tag / fusion protein: FFSS (FLAG-FLAG-STREP-STREP) (N terminal on insert)
  Cloning method: Unknown
  Sequencing primers: 5′ CMV; 3′ BGHR
Terms and licenses: Academic/Nonprofit Terms; Industry Terms: Not Available to Industry
How to cite: FFSS-Cyclin D1 (HP)-NeoR was a gift from Michele Pagano (Addgene plasmid # 215088 ; http://n2t.net/addgene:215088 ; RRID:Addgene_215088)
